>Addgene plasmid #163844 | pSB-CMV-MCS-Puro dr_cPLA2-mKate2 | addgene full sequence | sequence record 325978 | Addgene NGS Result
CTAAGTTGACTGTGCCTTTAAACAGCTTGGAAAATTCCAGAAAATGATGTCATGGCTTTAGAAGCTTGTT
GACATTGATTATTGACTAGTTATTAATAGTAATCAATTACGGGGTCATTAGTTCATAGCCCATATATGGA
GTTCCGCGTTACATAACTTACGGTAAATGGCCCGCCTGGCTGACCGCCCAACGACCCCCGCCCATTGACG
TCAATAATGACGTATGTTCCCATAGTAACGCCAATAGGGACTTTCCATTGACGTCAATGGGTGGAGTATT
TACGGTAAACTGCCCACTTGGCAGTACATCAAGTGTATCATATGCCAAGTACGCCCCCTATTGACGTCAA
TGACGGTAAATGGCCCGCCTGGCATTATGCCCAGTACATGACCTTATGGGACTTTCCTACTTGGCAGTAC
ATCTACGTATTAGTCATCGCTATTACCATGGTGATGCGGTTTTGGCAGTACATCAATGGGCGTGGATAGC
GGTTTGACTCACGGGGATTTCCAAGTCTCCACCCCATTGACGTCAATGGGAGTTTGTTTTGGCACCAAAA
TCAACGGGACTTTCCAAAATGTCGTAACAACTCCGCCCCATTGACGCAAATGGGCGGTAGGCGTGTACGG
TGGGAGGTCTATATAAGCAGAGCTCTCTGGCTAACTAGAGAACCCACTGCTTACTGGCTTATCGAAATTA
ATACGACTCACTATAGGGAGACCCAAGCTGGCTAGCGTTTAAACTTAAGCTTGGTACCGAGCTCGGATCC
CATCGATGCCACAATGTCCAACATTATAGTTGAGCATCAGTATTCTCATAGACTGAAATTGACTGTGGTG
AGAGCTGAAAATGTAACTAAAGGAGCATTTGGGGATTTATTGGACACCCCGGACCCTTATGTTGAGCTGT
CAGTGCCAACCACACCAGAGTCAAGAAAACGAACCCGCCACATTAACAATGACATTAACCCCAAGTGGAA
CGAGACCTTTGAGTTCATATTGGATCCCAATCAATCCAATGTTTTGGAGGTGACACTGATGGATGCCAAT
TATGTCATGGATGAAACTCTTGGCACAGCAAAATATTCCCTCTCAAAACTCAAAGTGGCACAAATGGAGC
ATGTGACCCTCTCTATCGGCAAGACAACCAAAGTGTTCCTCGACTTGCTCTTGGAAGTTTGCGCATCCAC
AGACCTGCGCTTCAGCATGACACTGTGTGATCAAGAGAAGCTGTTCATGCAGACACGCAGAGACAGGGTC
ATGCTCAGCATAAAGAAGCTTCTTAAAATGGAAAACCCTCGTTTCCTTCCATCCTCACCAAGAGAGGTTC
CCACCATCGCTATTCTGGGCTCTGGAGGAGGTTTTCGTGCAATGGTGGGCTTCTCTGGTGTGATGAAGGC
TTTGTATGAATCTGGCGTGTTTGACTGTGCAACATATGTGGCAGGACTTTCAGGATCAACATGGTATATG
TCTATGCTGTACTCTCATCCAGAGTTTCCTGCTAAAGGCCCAGGCGACATTAATAAAGAGCTCATGAACA
GAGTCAGTAATAACCCACTCAAACTGCTCCTGCCCCAAAACATCAACCGCTACGTCAAAGCACTGTGGAA
GAAGAAATCTGCTGGACAGCCGGTCACCTTCACTGACATCTTCGGGATGTTGATAGGAGAGACGCTTATT
CCAGGGAGAATGAACATTAAGCTGAGCTCATTGAAAGGGAAAATTAATGAAGGTCAGAGCCCTCTTCCTC
TCTTCACCTGTCTGCACGTCAAACCTGACGTCTCTGAGCTCATGTTTGCAGATTGGGTGGAGTTCAGCCC
TTATGAAATTGGCATGGCCAAATATGGCACCTTCATGTCTCCTGGGCTGTTTGGCAGCAAATTCTTCATG
GGAAGTGTTGTGAAACAATATGAGGAAAACCCCTTACATTTCCTGATGGGTGTGTGGGGAAGTGCTTTTT
CCATCCTCTTTAACCGGGTTTTGGGTGTGAAGGAGACGACCAGCAGTAGCACTATGGAGGAGGAGCTGGA
GCAAATTAAACCAGAGCACATTGTGGGTGACGATTCTGCTGATAACGAGGAGGAAACTCAAAGAGGAGGC
ACAGAGTCTGCAGATGCAGAGGACGAGCGCCAGCGTCATGCCCAGGCCAGCTGGGTACAGCGCATGTTGA
CCTCCATCATGGGCGACACCACTCTGTTCACCACTCGTGAGGGCCGCGCAGGCAAAGTGCACAACTTCAT
GCTGGGACTGAACCTGAACTCAACCCTGCCCTTCTCTCCCTTCAGCGGCATCACACACCAGACCTCGCTG
GAGGAGGAAGTGGACGCTGTTACTGATCCGGATGAGTTTGAGCGAATCTATGAGCCTCTGGATGTGAAGA
GCAAGAAAATCCATGTGGTGGACAGTGGCTTGACCTTTAACCTGCCCTACCCTCTCATTCTGCGGTGTCA
GAGAGGAGTCGACCTGATTATTTCATTCGACTTCTCAGCCCGACCCAGTGACTCCAGCCCACCGTTCAAA
GAGTTACTGCTGGCTGAAAAATGGGCCCGTATGAATAAGCTGCCCTTCCCGAAGATTGATTCGAAAGTAT
TCGACAGAGAGGGTCTAAAAGAGTGCTATGTGTTCAAGCCTGCTAAAGGAGACAAGAACTGCCCCACCAT
CATTCATTTTGTCTTGGCCAACATCAACTTCCGGAATTTTAAAGCCCCTGGAGTTCCTCGAGATTCAGAC
AAGGACATAGAGTTTGGTGACTTTGACATATTTGACGAGCCAGCCTCCCCTTACTCCACTTTCAACTTCA
AATACAACAACCAGGCCTTCAAGAGACTTCATGACCTCATGGAGTTCAATACGCTTAACAACATCGAGGT
TATCAAAGAAGCCATTAAAGACAGCATTCTGCTGAGACGAGAGAACCCAGCGCGATGTTCGGTTTCCCTT
TCGCTCAGTGAAATCGAAAACAAGAAGTTCCTGAAACGAGACAACAGCATTGCAAAACGACCCACCGGAG
CTGGAGGAATTCGTCCTGGATCTATGGTGTCTAAGGGCGAAGAGCTGATTAAGGAGAACATGCACATGAA
GCTGTACATGGAGGGCACCGTGAACAACCACCACTTCAAGTGCACATCCGAGGGCGAAGGCAAGCCCTAC
GAGGGCACCCAGACCATGAGAATCAAGGCCGTCGAGGGCGGCCCTCTCCCCTTCGCCTTCGACATCCTGG
CTACCAGCTTCATGTACGGCAGCAAAACCTTCATCAACCACACCCAGGGCATCCCCGACTTCTTTAAGCA
GTCCTTCCCTGAGGGCTTCACATGGGAGAGAGTCACCACATACGAAGACGGGGGCGTGCTGACCGCTACC
CAGGACACCAGCCTCCAGGACGGCTGCCTCATCTACAACGTCAAGATCAGAGGGGTGAACTTCCCATCCA
ACGGCCCTGTGATGCAGAAGAAAACACTCGGCTGGGAGGCCTCCACCGAGACCCTGTACCCCGCTGACGG
CGGCCTGGAAGGCAGAGCCGACATGGCCCTGAAGCTCGTGGGCGGGGGCCACCTGATCTGCAACTTGAAG
ACCACATACAGATCCAAGAAACCCGCTAAGAACCTCAAGATGCCCGGCGTCTACTATGTGGACAGAAGAC
TGGAAAGAATCAAGGAGGCCGACAAAGAGACCTACGTCGAGCAGCACGAGGTGGCTGTGGCCAGATACTG
CGACCTCCCTAGCAAACTGGGGCACAAACTGTAACTCGAGCCTCTAGAGGGCCCGTTTAAACCCGCTGAT
CAGCCTCGACTGTGCCTTCTAGTTGCCAGCCATCTGTTGTTTGCCCCTCCCCCGTGCCTTCCTTGACCCT
GGAAGGTGCCACTCCCACTGTCCTTTCCTAATAAAATGAGGAAATTGCATCGCATTGTCTGAGTAGGTGT
CATTCTATTCTGGGGGGTGGGGTGGGGCAGGACAGCAAGGGGGAGGATTGGGAAGACAATAGCAGGCATG
CTGGGGATGCGGTGGGCTCTATGGACCGGACTGAGGCGGAAAGAACCAGCTGTGGAATGTGTGTCAGTTA
GGGTGTGGAAAGTCCCCAGGCTCCCCAGCAGGCAGAAGTATGCAAAGCATGCATCTCAATTAGTCAGCAA
CCAGGTGTGGAAAGTCCCCAGGCTCCCCAGCAGGCAGAAGTATGCAAAGCATGCATCTCAATTAGTCAGC
AACCATAGTCCCGCCCCTAACTCCGCCCATCCCGCCCCTAACTCCGCCCAGTTCCGCCCATTCTCCGCCC
CATGGCTGACTAATTTTTTTTATTTATGCAGAGGCCGAGGCCGCCTCGGCCTCTGAGCTATTCCAGAAGT
AGTGAGGAGGCTTTTTTGGAGGCCTAGGCTTTTGCAAAAAGCTAGATTTTCTGACCCTAGCCACCATGAC
CGAGTACAAGCCCACGGTGCGCCTCGCCACCCGCGACGACGTCCCCCGGGCCGTACGCACCCTCGCCGCC
GCGTTCGCCGACTACCCCGCCACGCGCCACACCGTCGACCCGGACCGCCACATCGAGCGGGTCACCGAGC
TGCAAGAACTCTTCCTCACGCGCGTCGGGCTCGACATCGGCAAGGTGTGGGTCGCGGACGACGGCGCCGC
GGTGGCGGTCTGGACCACGCCGGAGAGCGTCGAAGCGGGGGCGGTGTTCGCCGAGATCGGCCCGCGCATG
GCCGAGTTGAGCGGTTCCCGGCTGGCCGCGCAGCAACAGATGGAAGGCCTCCTGGCGCCGCACCGGCCCA
AGGAGCCCGCGTGGTTCCTGGCCACCGTCGGCGTGTCGCCCGACCACCAGGGCAAGGGTCTGGGCAGCGC
CGTCGTGCTCCCCGGAGTGGAGGCGGCCGAGCGCGCCGGGGTGCCCGCCTTCCTGGAGACCTCCGCGCCC
CGCAACCTCCCCTTCTACGAGCGGCTCGGCTTCACCGTCACCGCCGACGTCGAGGTGCCCGAAGGACCGC
GCACCTGGTGCATGACCCGCAAGCCCGGTGCCTGAGGATCTCGAGCTCGATGAGTTTGGACAAACCACAA
CTAGAATGCAGTGAAAAAAATGCTTTATTTGTGAAATTTGTGATGCTATTGCTTTATTTGTAACCATTAT
AAGCTGCAATAAACAAGTTAACAACAACAATTGCATTCATTTTATGTTTCAGGTTCAGGGGGAGGTGTGG
GAGGTTTTTTAAAGCAAGTAAAACCTCTACAAATGTGGTACTTAAGAGGGATCGATAAGGATCTAGCTTG
TGGAAGGCTACTCGAAATGTTTGACCCAAGTTAAACAATTTAAAGGCAATGCTACCAAATACTAATTGAG
TGTATGTAAACTTCTGACCCACTGGGAATGTGATGAAAGAAATAAAAGCTGAAATGAATCATTCTCTCTA
CTATTATTCTGATATTTCACATTCTTAAAATAAAGTGGTGATCCTAACTGACCTAAGACAGGGAATTTTT
ACTAGGATTAAATGTCAGGAATTGTGAAAAAGTGAGTTTAAATGTATTTGGCTAAGGTGTATGTAAACTT
CCGACTTCAACTGTATAGGGATCCTCTAGCTAGAGTCGACCTCGAGGGGGGGCCCGGTACCCAGCTTTTG
TTCCCTTTAGTGAGGGTTAATTGCGCGCTTGGCGTAATCATGGTCATAGCTGTTTCCTGTGTGAAATTGT
TATCCGCTCACAATTCCACACAACATACGAGCCGGAAGCATAAAGTGTAAAGCCTGGGGTGCCTAATGAG
TGAGCTAACTCACATTAATTGCGTTGCGCTCACTGCCCGCTTTCCAGTCGGGAAACCTGTCGTGCCAGCT
GCATTAATGAATCGGCCAACGCGCGGGGAGAGGCGGTTTGCGTATTGGGCGCTCTTCCGCTTCCTCGCTC
ACTGACTCGCTGCGCTCGGTCGTTCGGCTGCGGCGAGCGGTATCAGCTCACTCAAAGGCGGTAATACGGT
TATCCACAGAATCAGGGGATAACGCAGGAAAGAACATGTGAGCAAAAGGCCAGCAAAAGGCCAGGAACCG
TAAAAAGGCCGCGTTGCTGGCGTTTTTCCATAGGCTCCGCCCCCCTGACGAGCATCACAAAAATCGACGC
TCAAGTCAGAGGTGGCGAAACCCGACAGGACTATAAAGATACCAGGCGTTTCCCCCTGGAAGCTCCCTCG
TGCGCTCTCCTGTTCCGACCCTGCCGCTTACCGGATACCTGTCCGCCTTTCTCCCTTCGGGAACCGTGGC
GCTTTCTCATAGCTCACGCTGTAGGTATCTCAGTTCGGTGTAGGTCGTTCGCTCCAAGCTGGGCTGTGTG
CACGAACCCCCCGTTCAGCCCGACCGCTGCGCCTTATCCGGTAACTATCGTCTTGAGTCCAACCCGGTAA
GACACGACTTATCGCCACTGGCAGCAGCCACTGGTAACAGGATTAGCAGAGCGAGGTATGTAGGCGGTGC
TACAGAGTTCTTGAAGTGGTGGCCTAACTACGGCTACACTAGAAGAACAGTATTTGGTATCTGCGCTCTG
CTGAAGCCAGTTACCTTCGGAAAAAGAGTTGGTAGCTCTTGATCCGGCAAACAAACCACCGCTGGTAGCG
GTGGTTTTTTTGTTTGCAAGCAGCAGATTACGCGCAGAAAAAAAGGATCTCAAGAAGATCCTTTGATCTT
TTCTACGGGGTCTGACGCTCAGTGGAACGAAAACTCACGTTAAGGGATTTTGGTCATGAGATTATCAAAA
AGGATCTTCACCTAGATCCTTTTAAATTAAAAATGAAGTTTTAAATCAATCTAAAGTATATATGAGTAAA
CTTGGTCTGACAGTTACCAATGCTTAATCAGTGAGGCACCTATCTCAGCGATCTGTCTATTTCGTTCATC
CATAGTTGCCTGACTCCCCGTCGTGTAGATAACTACGATACGGGAGGGCTTACCATCTGGCCCCAGTGCT
GCAATGATACCGCGAGACCCACGCTCACCGGCTCCAGATTTATCAGCAATAAACCAGCCAGCCGGAAGGG
CCGAGCGCAGAAGTGGTCCTGCAACTTTATCCGCCTCCATCCAGTCTATTAATTGTTGCCGGGAAGCTAG
AGTAAGTAGTTCGCCAGTTAATAGTTTGCGCAACGTTGTTGCCATTGCTACAGGCATCGTGGTGTCACGC
TCGTCGTTTGGTATGGCTTCATTCAGCTCCGGTTCCCAACGATCAAGGCGAGTTACATGATCCCCCATGT
TGTGCAAAAAAGCGGTTAGCTCCTTCGGTCCTCCGATCGTTGTCAGAAGTAACTTGGCCGCAGTGTTATC
ACTCATGGTTATGGCAGCACTGCATAATTCTCTTACTGTCATGCCATCCGTAAGATGCTTTTCTGTGACT
GGTGAGTACTCAACCAAGTCATTCTGAGAATAGTGTATGCGGCGACCGAGTTGCTCTTGCCCGGCGTCAA
TACGGGATAATACCGCGCCACATAGCAGAACTTTAAAAGTGCTCATCATTGGAAAACGTTCTTCGGGGCG
AAAACTCTCAAGGATCTTACCGCTGTTGAGATCCAGTTCGATGTAACCCACTCGTGCACCCAACTGATCT
TCAGCATCTTTTACTTTCACCAGCGTTTCTGGGTGAGCAAAAACAGGAAGGCAAAATGCCGCAAAAAAGG
GAATAAGGGCGACACGGAAATGTTGAATACTCATACTCTTCCTTTTTCAATATTATTGAAGCATTTATCA
GGGTTATTGTCTCATGAGCGGATACATATTTGAATGTATTTAGAAAAATAAACAAATAGGGGTTCCGCGC
ACATTTCCCCGAAAAGTGCCACCTG
[34 nt withheld, positions 7796-7829]
A
[89 nt withheld, positions 7831-7919]
C
[91 nt withheld, positions 7921-8011]
A
[49 nt withheld, positions 8013-8061]
CCTTTGACGTTGGAGTCCACGTTCTTT
[37 nt withheld, positions 8089-8125]
ACCCTATCTCGGTCTATTCTTTTGATTTATAAGGGATTTTGCCGATTTCGGCCTATTGGTTAAAAAATGA
GCTGATTTAACAAAAATTTAACGCGAATTTTAACAAAATATTAACGCTTACAATTTCCATTCGCCATTCA
GGCTGCGCAACTGTTGGGAAGGGCGATCGGTGCGGGCCTCTTCGCTATTACGCCAGCTGGCGAAAGGGGG
ATGTGCTGCAAGGCGATTAAGTTGGGTAACGCCAGGGTTTTCCCAGTCACGACGTTGTAAAACGACGGCC
AGTGAGCGCGCGTAATACGACTCACTATAGGGCGAATTGGAGCTCGGATCCCTATACAGTTGAAGTCGGA
AGTTTACATACACTTAAGTTGGAGTCATTAAAACTCGTTTTTCAACTACTCCACAAATTTCTTGTTAACA
AACAATAGTTTTGGCAAGTCAGTTAGGACATCTACTTTGTGCATGACACAAGTCATTTTTCCAACAATTG
TTTACAGACAGATTATTTCACTTATAATTCACTGTATCACAATTCCAGTGGGTCAGAAGTTTACATACA
Features (pLannotate 1.2.2; 24 found; start..end, strand, type, name):
     71..450     +  enhancer       CMV enhancer: human cytomegalovirus immediate early enhancer
    451..654     +  promoter       CMV promoter: human cytomegalovirus (CMV) immediate early promoter
    650..683     +  LTR            5' LTR (truncated) (fragment): truncated 5' long terminal repeat (LTR) from HIV-1
    699..717     +  promoter       T7 promoter: promoter for bacteriophage T7 RNA polymerase
    784..3006    +  CDS            pla2g4a: PA24A_DANRE - Also known as cpla2, pla2g4. Experimental evidence at transcript level: Swiss-Prot protein existence level 2. Selectively hydrolyzes arachidonyl phospholipids in the sn-2 position releasing arachidonic acid. Together with its lysophospholipid activity, it is implicated in the initiation of the inflammatory response. From Danio rerio (Zebrafish) (Brachydanio rerio).
   3034..3740    +  CDS            TagRFP (fragment): monomeric derivative of red fluorescent protein from Entacmaea quadricolor (Merzlyak et al., 2007) mammalian codon-optimized
   3790..4014    +  polyA_signal   bGH poly(A) signal: bovine growth hormone polyadenylation signal
   4021..4378    +  promoter       SV40 promoter: SV40 enhancer and early promoter
   4406..5005    +  CDS            PuroR: puromycin N-acetyltransferase; pac from Streptomyces alboniger; confers resistance to puromycin
   5048..5129    -  polyA_signal   SV40 poly(A) signal: SV40 polyadenylation signal
   5152..5220    -  CDS            large T antigen (fragment): large T antigen from SV40 (simian virus 40)
   5245..5314    +  CDS            SB100X (fragment): hyperactive variant of the Sleeping Beauty transposase (Mátés et al., 2009)
   5565..5591    +  misc_feature   MCS (fragment): pBluescript multiple cloning site
   5604..5622    -  promoter       T3 promoter: promoter for bacteriophage T3 RNA polymerase
   5667..5683    -  protein_bind   lac operator: The lac repressor binds to the lac operator to inhibit transcription in E. coli. This inhibition can be relieved by adding lactose or isopropyl-β-D-thiogalactopyranoside (IPTG). lac repressor encoded by lacI
   5691..5721    -  promoter       lac promoter: promoter for the E. coli lac operon
   5736..5757    -  protein_bind   CAP binding site: CAP binding activates transcription in the presence of cAMP. E. coli catabolite activator protein
   5770..5862    -  CDS            lacI (fragment): lac repressor; lacI; The lac repressor binds to the lac operator to inhibit transcription in E. coli. This inhibition can be relieved by adding lactose or isopropyl-β-D-thiogalactopyranoside (IPTG).
   6045..6633    -  rep_origin     ori: high-copy-number ColE1/pMB1/pBR322/pUC origin of replication
   6804..7664    -  CDS            AmpR: β-lactamase; bla; confers resistance to ampicillin, carbenicillin, and related antibiotics
   7665..7769    -  promoter       AmpR promoter: bla
   7796..8251    +  rep_origin     f1 ori (sequence partly withheld): f1 bacteriophage origin of replication; arrow indicates direction of (+) strand synthesis
   8255..8410    -  CDS            lacZα (fragment): LacZα fragment of β-galactosidase; lacZ fragment
   8418..8436    +  promoter       T7 promoter: promoter for bacteriophage T7 RNA polymerase
