[The description below was written by a language model from this plasmid's Addgene catalogue record and pLannotate feature annotations shown in this document.]
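Description:
pSB-CMV-MCS-Puro dr_cPLA2-mKate2 is a mammalian expression plasmid of about 8.7 kb that produces zebrafish cytosolic phospholipase A2 (pla2g4aa) fused at its C terminus to the far-red fluorescent protein mKate2. The catalogue lists pcDNA3.1+ as the backbone. However, the feature table also shows pBluescript-type elements (lac promoter/operator, lacZα fragment, T3 and T7 promoters), so the plasmid appears to be a composite. It is maintained in E. coli at high copy through a ColE1/pUC-type origin with ampicillin selection, and it also carries an f1 origin.

The expression cassette uses the CMV immediate-early enhancer and promoter to drive the roughly 2.2 kb cPLA2 coding sequence, which was cloned between NheI and XbaI sites. The fluorescent protein reading frame follows, and the cassette ends with the bovine growth hormone polyadenylation signal. The annotation software labels the fluorescent protein as a TagRFP fragment, which is consistent with mKate2 being a related Entacmaea quadricolor-derived protein. Downstream, an SV40 early promoter drives puromycin N-acetyltransferase with an SV40 poly(A) signal, which allows selection of transfected mammalian cells.

The "pSB" prefix and a short fragment annotated as matching SB100X suggest a Sleeping Beauty transposon design for stable genomic integration. No transposon inverted repeats are annotated, though, and the record does not describe this function. Other small hits, such as the HIV-1 LTR and large T antigen fragments, are likely annotation by-products of neighbouring sequences.

The stated purpose is a live-cell readout of cPLA2 activation using the mKate2 tag. cPLA2 releases arachidonic acid from phospholipids and helps initiate inflammatory signalling.
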