Addgene plasmid #163844: pSB-CMV-MCS-Puro dr_cPLA2-mKate2
Purpose: Used as a driver for the readout of cPLA2 activation in live cells with an mKate2 tag.
Depositing lab: Philipp Niethammer. Publication: The Cell Nucleus Serves as a Mechanotransducer of Tissue Damage-Induced Inflammation. Enyedi B, Jelcic M, Niethammer P. Cell. 2016 May 19;165(5):1160-1170. doi: 10.1016/j.cell.2016.04.016. PubMed 27203112.
Backbone
  Vector backbone: pcDNA3.1+
  Backbone manufacturer: Invitrogen
  Backbone size w/o insert (bp): 5428
  Total vector size (bp): 8685
  Vector type: Mammalian Expression
  Selectable markers: Puromycin
Growth in bacteria
  Bacterial resistance: Ampicillin, 100 μg/mL
  Growth temperature: 37°C
  Growth strain: DH5alpha
  Copy number: High Copy
Gene/Insert
  Gene/Insert name: cytosolic phospholipase a2 (alt names: cPLA2; pla2g4aa)
  Species: D. rerio (zebrafish)
  Insert size (bp): 2224
  GenBank ID: 30554
  Entrez Gene: pla2g4aa (a.k.a. PLA2G4A, cpla2, pla2g4)
  Promoter: CMV
  Tag / fusion protein: mKate2 (C terminal on backbone)
  Cloning method: Restriction Enzyme; 5′ cloning site NheI (not destroyed); 3′ cloning site XbaI (not destroyed)
  Sequencing primers: 5′ CMV; 3′ BGHR
Terms and licenses: Academic/Nonprofit Terms; Industry Terms: Not Available to Industry
How to cite: pSB-CMV-MCS-Puro dr_cPLA2-mKate2 was a gift from Philipp Niethammer (Addgene plasmid # 163844 ; http://n2t.net/addgene:163844 ; RRID:Addgene_163844)
